Addgene plasmid #20033: pSB819-PKR-rhe
Depositing lab: Harmit Malik. Depositing organization: Fred Hutchinson Cancer Center. Publication: Protein kinase R reveals an evolutionary model for defeating viral mimicry. Elde NC, Child SJ, Geballe AP, Malik HS. Nature. 2009 Jan 22;457(7228):485-9. doi: 10.1038/nature07529. Epub 2008 Nov 30. PubMed 19043403.
Backbone
  Vector backbone: PSB819
  Backbone size w/o insert (bp): 6400
  Vector type: Yeast Expression
  Selectable markers: URA3
Growth in bacteria
  Bacterial resistance: Ampicillin, 100 μg/mL
  Growth temperature: 37°C
  Growth strain: DH5alpha
  Copy number: High Copy
Gene/Insert
  Gene/Insert name: Protein kinase R (alt name: EIF2AK2)
  Species: M. mulatta (rhesus monkey)
  Insert size (bp): 1665
  GenBank ID: EU733261
  Cloning method: Restriction Enzyme; 5′ cloning site XhoI (not destroyed); 3′ cloning site NotI (not destroyed)
  Sequencing primers: 5′ n/a; 3′ M13R
Terms and licenses: Academic/Nonprofit Terms; Industry Terms: Not Available to Industry
How to cite: pSB819-PKR-rhe was a gift from Harmit Malik (Addgene plasmid # 20033 ; http://n2t.net/addgene:20033 ; RRID:Addgene_20033)
