[The description below was written by a language model from this plasmid's Addgene catalogue record.]
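Description:
pSB819-PKR-rhe is a yeast expression plasmid built on the pSB819 backbone (about 6.4 kb without insert) that carries the rhesus macaque (Macaca mulatta) coding sequence for protein kinase R (PKR, also known as EIF2AK2). The roughly 1.7 kb insert was placed between XhoI and NotI sites, both of which remain intact, so the open reading frame can be excised or exchanged. The plasmid shuttles between hosts. In E. coli it is maintained at high copy under ampicillin selection, and in yeast it is selected through the URA3 auxotrophic marker, which complements uracil auxotrophy in ura3 strains. The record does not state the promoter driving PKR expression, or whether the vector replicates episomally or integrates into the yeast genome. It lists no epitope tags or fusion partners, and no feature table is available to clarify these points.

PKR is an interferon-induced, double-stranded-RNA-activated kinase that phosphorylates the translation initiation factor eIF2α, shutting down protein synthesis as an antiviral defence. Because eIF2α and its regulation are conserved, expressing a mammalian PKR in yeast typically impairs growth, which gives a convenient readout of kinase activity and of its inhibition by viral antagonists. The associated publication concerns the evolution of PKR in the face of viral mimicry. This fits use of the construct as one of a set of primate PKR orthologues compared in yeast for their susceptibility or resistance to viral inhibitors that imitate the kinase's substrate, although the catalogue entry itself does not describe the specific assay.
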