>Addgene plasmid #20033 | pSB819-PKR-rhe | addgene partial sequence | sequence record 25760 | 20033 with M13R
AAAAGCTGGAGCTCCACCGCGGTGGCGGCCGCCTAATATGTATGTCGTTTTTTCTCTGGGCTTTTCTTCC
ACGTAGTCAAGGTGCTTAGTATTTCAGATGTGTTAGGTCGGTCCTCAGGTTTCTTTGAGAGTAATTTCTT
TAGAAGAGTTTTTTCTCTTTTATCATACACATCTGAGATGGTGCCACCCCGTAGGTCTCGAAAAAGCTGT
AATGTTTCGGAAGCAGTGTCACATACATAAAGAAGTTCAGCAAGAATTAGCCCCAAAGCGTAGAGGTCCA
CTTCCTTTCCATAGTCTTGCGAAGAAATCTGTTCTGGGCTCATGTATCGCAAAGTTCCCGTATTGCTTGT
TCGCTTTACATCATTTTTCAGAGATGTTGCAAGTCCGAAGTCTCCAATCTTTATTTGTTTTGTATCTACT
AAGAATATATTACTTGGCTTAAGATCTCTATGAATTATATTTTTTGAATGTATATAATCCAACCCTTTTG
TTATTTGTTCAAAGAGTTCCAAAGCCAAAACTTTGTCTAGTTCCTTGCCTTTTCTACGATCAAGCCAGTC
CTCCAATGTCCCGTCTTCACAGAATTCCATTTGGATGAAAAGGCACTTAGTCTTTGATCTGGGTATAAAA
TTCCTTAAACTATTTTTTTGGTTCTCAGGATCAAAATCAGTGCTCTCAGGCTCATAAGCACTGATCTCAG
GATCATAATCAAGTCCATCCCNACAGCCATTGTAGTGAACANATTTACATGATCAAGTTTTGCCNATGCT
TTTACTTCACGC
